>Addgene plasmid #41818 | gRNA_AAVS1-T2 | addgene full sequence | sequence record 287407 | Addgene NGS Result
AGCGCCCAATACGCAAACCGCCTCTCCCCGCGCGTTGGCCGATTCATTAATGCAGCTGGCACGACAGGTT
TCCCGACTGGAAAGCGGGCAGTGAGCGCAACGCAATTAATGTGAGTTAGCTCACTCATTAGGCACCCCAG
GCTTTACACTTTATGCTTCCGGCTCGTATGTTGTGTGGAATTGTGAGCGGATAACAATTTCACACAGGAA
ACAGCTATGACCATGATTACGCCAAGCTATTTAGGTGACACTATAGAATACTCAAGCTATGCATCAAGCT
TGGTACCGAGCTCGGATCCACTAGTAACGGCCGCCAGTGTGCTGGAATTCGCCCTTTAATGCCAACTTTG
TACAAGAAAGCTGGGTCTAGAAAAAAAGCACCGACTCGGTGCCACTTTTTCAAGTTGATAACGGACTAGC
CTTATTTTAACTTGCTATTTCTAGCTCTAAAACATCCTGTCCCTAGTGGCCCCGGTGTTTCGTCCTTTCC
ACAAGATATATAAAGCCAAGAAATCGAAATACTTTCAAGTTACGGTAAGCATATGATAGTCCATTTTAAA
ACATAATTTTAAAACTGCAAACTACCCAAGAAATTATTACTTTCTACGTCACGTATTTTGTACTAATATC
TTTGTGTTTACAGTCAAATTAATTCTAATTATCTCTCTAACAGCCTTGTATCGTATATGCAAATATGAAG
GAATCATGGGAAATAGGCCCTCTTCCTGCCCGACCTTGGTACCGGATCCAGTCGACTGAATTGGTTCCTT
TAAAGCCTGCTTTTTTGTACAAAGGGCGAATTCTGCAGATATCCATCACACTGGCGGCCGCTCGAGCATG
CATCTAGAGGGCCCAATTCGCCCTATAGTGAGTCGTATTACAATTCACTGGCCGTCGTTTTACAACGTCG
TGACTGGGAAAACCCTGGCGTTACCCAACTTAATCGCCTTGCAGCACATCCCCCTTTCGCCAGCTGGCGT
AATAGCGAAGAGGCCCGCACCGATCGCCCTTCCCAACAGTTGCGCAGCCTATACGTACGGCAGTTTAAGG
TTTACACCTATAAAAGAGAGAGCCGTTATCGTCTGTTTGTGGATGTACAGAGTGATATTATTGACACGCC
GGGGCGACGGATGGTGATCCCCCTGGCCAGTGCACGTCTGCTGTCAGATAAAGTCTCCCGTGAACTTTAC
CCGGTGGTGCATATCGGGGATGAAAGCTGGCGCATGATGACCACCGATATGGCCAGTGTGCCGGTCTCCG
TTATCGGGGAAGAAGTGGCTGATCTCAGCCACCGCGAAAATGACATCAAAAACGCCATTAACCTGATGTT
CTGGGGAATATAAATGTCAGGCATGAGATTATCAAAAAGGATCTTCACCTAGATCCTTTTCACGTAGAAA
GCCAGTCCGCAGAAACGGTGCTGACCCCGGATGAATGTCAGCTACTGGGCTATCTGGACAAGGGAAAACG
CAAGCGCAAAGAGAAAGCAGGTAGCTTGCAGTGGGCTTACATGGCGATAGCTAGACTGGGCGGTTTTATG
GACAGCAAGCGAACCGGAATTGCCAGCTGGGGCGCCCTCTGGTAAGGTTGGGAAGCCCTGCAAAGTAAAC
TGGATGGCTTTCTTGCCGCCAAGGATCTGATGGCGCAGGGGATCAAGCTCTGATCAAGAGACAGGATGAG
GATCGTTTCGCATGATTGAACAAGATGGATTGCACGCAGGTTCTCCGGCCGCTTGGGTGGAGAGGCTATT
CGGCTATGACTGGGCACAACAGACAATCGGCTGCTCTGATGCCGCCGTGTTCCGGCTGTCAGCGCAGGGG
CGCCCGGTTCTTTTTGTCAAGACCGACCTGTCCGGTGCCCTGAATGAACTGCAAGACGAGGCAGCGCGGC
TATCGTGGCTGGCCACGACGGGCGTTCCTTGCGCAGCTGTGCTCGACGTTGTCACTGAAGCGGGAAGGGA
CTGGCTGCTATTGGGCGAAGTGCCGGGGCAGGATCTCCTGTCATCTCACCTTGCTCCTGCCGAGAAAGTA
TCCATCATGGCTGATGCAATGCGGCGGCTGCATACGCTTGATCCGGCTACCTGCCCATTCGACCACCAAG
CGAAACATCGCATCGAGCGAGCACGTACTCGGATGGAAGCCGGTCTTGTCGATCAGGATGATCTGGACGA
AGAGCATCAGGGGCTCGCGCCAGCCGAACTGTTCGCCAGGCTCAAGGCGAGCATGCCCGACGGCGAGGAT
CTCGTCGTGACCCATGGCGATGCCTGCTTGCCGAATATCATGGTGGAAAATGGCCGCTTTTCTGGATTCA
TCGACTGTGGCCGGCTGGGTGTGGCGGACCGCTATCAGGACATAGCGTTGGCTACCCGTGATATTGCTGA
AGAGCTTGGCGGCGAATGGGCTGACCGCTTCCTCGTGCTTTACGGTATCGCCGCTCCCGATTCGCAGCGC
ATCGCCTTCTATCGCCTTCTTGACGAGTTCTTCTGAATTATTAACGCTTACAATTTCCTGATGCGGTATT
TTCTCCTTACGCATCTGTGCGGTATTTCACACCGCATCAGGTGGCACTTTTCGGGGAAATGTGCGCGGAA
CCCCTATTTGTTTATTTTTCTAAATACATTCAAATATGTATCCGCTCATGAGACAATAACCCTGATAAAT
GCTTCAATAATAGCACGTGAGGAGGGCCACCATGGCCAAGTTGACCAGTGCCGTTCCGGTGCTCACCGCG
CGCGACGTCGCCGGAGCGGTCGAGTTCTGGACCGACCGGCTCGGGTTCTCCCGGGACTTCGTGGAGGACG
ACTTCGCCGGTGTGGTCCGGGACGACGTGACCCTGTTCATCAGCGCGGTCCAGGACCAGGTGGTGCCGGA
CAACACCCTGGCCTGGGTGTGGGTGCGCGGCCTGGACGAGCTGTACGCCGAGTGGTCGGAGGTCGTGTCC
ACGAACTTCCGGGACGCCTCCGGGCCGGCCATGACCGAGATCGGCGAGCAGCCGTGGGGGCGGGAGTTCG
CCCTGCGCGACCCGGCCGGCAACTGCGTGCACTTCGTGGCCGAGGAGCAGGACTGACACGTGCTAAAACT
TCATTTTTAATTTAAAAGGATCTAGGTGAAGATCCTTTTTGATAATCTCATGACCAAAATCCCTTAACGT
GAGTTTTCGTTCCACTGAGCGTCAGACCCCGTAGAAAAGATCAAAGGATCTTCTTGAGATCCTTTTTTTC
TGCGCGTAATCTGCTGCTTGCAAACAAAAAAACCACCGCTACCAGCGGTGGTTTGTTTGCCGGATCAAGA
GCTACCAACTCTTTTTCCGAAGGTAACTGGCTTCAGCAGAGCGCAGATACCAAATACTGTTCTTCTAGTG
TAGCCGTAGTTAGGCCACCACTTCAAGAACTCTGTAGCACCGCCTACATACCTCGCTCTGCTAATCCTGT
TACCAGTGGCTGCTGCCAGTGGCGATAAGTCGTGTCTTACCGGGTTGGACTCAAGACGATAGTTACCGGA
TAAGGCGCAGCGGTCGGGCTGAACGGGGGGTTCGTGCACACAGCCCAGCTTGGAGCGAACGACCTACACC
GAACTGAGATACCTACAGCGTGAGCTATGAGAAAGCGCCACGCTTCCCGAAGGGAGAAAGGCGGACAGGT
ATCCGGTAAGCGGCAGGGTCGGAACAGGAGAGCGCACGAGGGAGCTTCCAGGGGGAAACGCCTGGTATCT
TTATAGTCCTGTCGGGTTTCGCCACCTCTGACTTGAGCGTCGATTTTTGTGATGCTCGTCAGGGGGGCGG
AGCCTATGGAAAAACGCCAGCAACGCGGCCTTTTTACGGTTCCTGGCCTTTTGCTGGCCTTTTGCTCACA
TGTTCTTTCCTGCGTTATCCCCTGATTCTGTGGATAACCGTATTACCGCCTTTGAGTGAGCTGATACCGC
TCGCCGCAGCCGAACGACCGAGCGCAGCGAGTCAGTGAGCGAGGAAGCGGAAG
Features (pLannotate 1.2.2; 18 found; start..end, strand, type, name):
      2..94      +  CDS            lacI (fragment): lac repressor; lacI; The lac repressor binds to the lac operator to inhibit transcription in E. coli. This inhibition can be relieved by adding lactose or isopropyl-β-D-thiogalactopyranoside (IPTG).
    107..128     +  protein_bind   CAP binding site: CAP binding activates transcription in the presence of cAMP. E. coli catabolite activator protein
    143..173     +  promoter       lac promoter: promoter for the E. coli lac operon
    181..197     +  protein_bind   lac operator: The lac repressor binds to the lac operator to inhibit transcription in E. coli. This inhibition can be relieved by adding lactose or isopropyl-β-D-thiogalactopyranoside (IPTG). lac repressor encoded by lacI
    239..257     +  promoter       SP6 promoter: promoter for bacteriophage SP6 RNA polymerase
    345..366     +  protein_bind   attB2 (fragment): mutant version of attB; recombination site for the Gateway® BP reaction BP Clonase™
    378..453     -  misc_RNA       gRNA scaffold: guide RNA scaffold for the Streptococcus pyogenes CRISPR/Cas9 system
    482..722     -  promoter       U6 promoter: RNA polymerase III promoter for human U6 snRNA
    774..793     -  protein_bind   attB1 (fragment): mutant version of attB; recombination site for the Gateway® BP reaction BP Clonase™
    862..880     -  promoter       T7 promoter: promoter for bacteriophage T7 RNA polymerase
    883..1030    +  CDS            lacZα (fragment): LacZα fragment of β-galactosidase; lacZ fragment
   1040..1343    +  CDS            ccdB (fragment): CcdB, a bacterial toxin that poisons DNA gyrase; ccdB; Plasmids containing the ccdB gene cannot be propagated in standard E. coli strains.
   1391..1660    +  CDS            tnpA (fragment): TN5P_ECOLX - Also known as tnp. Experimental evidence at protein level: Swiss-Prot protein existence level 1. Mediates transposition of transposon Tn5 by a 'cut and paste' mechanism. First, the monomeric transposase binds the 19 bp inverted DNA repeats flanking the transposon. Then, dimerization of the DNA- bound transposase creates a synaptic DNA complex. After nicking of the first DNA strand, excision of the transposon proceeds through a series of intermediates. The transposase then mediates the insertion of the transposon at a new site by strand transfer. The activity of the wild- type tran
   1692..2486    +  CDS            NeoR/KanR: aminoglycoside phosphotransferase from Tn5; aph(3')-II (or nptII); confers resistance to neomycin, kanamycin, and G418 (Geneticin®)
   2507..2557    -  misc_feature   bom (fragment): basis of mobility region from pBR322
   2584..2672    +  promoter       AmpR promoter (fragment): bla
   2692..3066    +  CDS            BleoR: antibiotic-binding protein; Sh ble from Streptoalloteichus hindustanus; confers resistance to bleomycin, phleomycin, and Zeocin™
   3204..3792    +  rep_origin     ori: high-copy-number ColE1/pMB1/pBR322/pUC origin of replication
