[The description below was written by a language model from this plasmid's Addgene catalogue record and pLannotate feature annotations shown in this document.]
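Description:
gRNA_AAVS1-T2 is a small (about 4 kb) CRISPR guide RNA expression plasmid built in the pCR-Blunt II-TOPO cloning backbone and intended for transfection into human cells. It is propagated in E. coli through a high-copy ColE1/pUC-type origin and selected with kanamycin via the Tn5-derived NeoR/KanR gene. The backbone also carries a Sh ble (bleomycin/Zeocin resistance) coding sequence. The remaining annotated elements are standard features of the TOPO vector: the lac promoter and operator, lacZα and ccdB fragments that form the lethal-gene selection for insert-containing clones, and flanking SP6 and T7 promoters that serve as sequencing primer sites.

The payload, inserted by TOPO cloning, is a compact guide RNA cassette lying on the reverse strand relative to the lac promoter. A human U6 RNA polymerase III promoter drives a spacer directed at the T2 target site in the human AAVS1 locus, fused to the Streptococcus pyogenes Cas9 gRNA scaffold. The cassette is bracketed by partial attB1 and attB2 sequences, remnants of Gateway-type recombination sites carried on the insert fragment. No Cas9 gene is present, so the nuclease must be supplied from a separate construct, and no mammalian promoter is annotated for the resistance genes, so the record does not indicate a usable mammalian selection marker.

The plasmid is used with Cas9 to introduce a targeted double-strand break at AAVS1, a commonly used site for transgene integration, for gene disruption or homology-directed integration in human genome engineering experiments.
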