Addgene plasmid #41818: gRNA_AAVS1-T2
Purpose: Expresses a guide RNA (gRNA) to target human AAVS1 (T2 target sequence) for genome engineering
Depositing lab: George Church. Depositing organization: Harvard Medical School. Publication: RNA-Guided Human Genome Engineering via Cas9. Mali P, Yang L, Esvelt KM, Aach J, Guell M, Dicarlo JE, Norville JE, Church GM. Science. 2013 Feb 15;339(6121):823-6. doi: 10.1126/science.1232033 PubMed 23287722.
Backbone
  Vector backbone: pCR-Blunt II-TOPO
  Backbone manufacturer: Invitrogen
  Vector type: Mammalian Expression, CRISPR
Growth in bacteria
  Bacterial resistance: Kanamycin, 50 μg/mL
  Growth temperature: 37°C
  Growth strain: Top10
  Copy number: Unknown
Gene/Insert
  Gene/Insert name: gRNA_AAVS1-T2
  Cloning method: TOPO Cloning
  Sequencing primers: 5′ T7
Terms and licenses: Academic/Nonprofit Terms; Industry Terms: Not Available to Industry
Depositor comments: gRNA target sequence GGGGCCACTAGGGACAGGAT
How to cite: gRNA_AAVS1-T2 was a gift from George Church (Addgene plasmid # 41818 ; http://n2t.net/addgene:41818 ; RRID:Addgene_41818)
