>Addgene plasmid #41818 | gRNA_AAVS1-T2 | depositor partial sequence | sequence record 56506 | U6_gRNA
TGTACAAAAAAGCAGGCTTTAAAGGAACCAATTCAGTCGACTGGATCCGGTACCAAGGTCGGGCAGGAAG
AGGGCCTATTTCCCATGATTCCTTCATATTTGCATATACGATACAAGGCTGTTAGAGAGATAATTAGAAT
TAATTTGACTGTAAACACAAAGATATTAGTACAAAATACGTGACGTAGAAAGTAATAATTTCTTGGGTAG
TTTGCAGTTTTAAAATTATGTTTTAAAATGGACTATCATATGCTTACCGTAACTTGAAAGTATTTCGATT
TCTTGGCTTTATATATCTTGTGGAAAGGACGAAACACCGGGGCCACTAGGGACAGGATGTTTTAGAGCTA
GAAATAGCAAGTTAAAATAAGGCTAGTCCGTTATCAACTTGAAAAAGTGGCACCGAGTCGGTGCTTTTTT
TCTAGACCCAGCTTTCTTGTACAAAGTTGGCATTA
