>Addgene plasmid #41818 | gRNA_AAVS1-T2 | addgene partial sequence | sequence record 57096 | T7 5'-TAATACGACTCACTATAGGG-3'
GCTCGAGCGGCCGCCAGTGTGATGGATATCTGCAGAATTCGCCCTTTGTACAAAAAAGCAGGCTTTAAAG
GAACCAATTCAGTCGACTGGATCCGGTACCAAGGTCGGGCAGGAAGAGGGCCTATTTCCCATGATTCCTT
CATATTTGCATATACGATACAAGGCTGTTAGAGAGATAATTAGAATTAATTTGACTGTAAACACAAAGAT
ATTAGTACAAAATACGTGACGTAGAAAGTAATAATTTCTTGGGTAGTTTGCAGTTTTAAAATTATGTTTT
AAAATGGACTATCATATGCTTACCGTAACTTGAAAGTATTTCGATTTCTTGGCTTTATATATCTTGTGGA
AAGGACGAAACACCGGGGCCACTAGGGACAGGATGTTTTAGAGCTAGAAATAGCAAGTTAAAATAAGGCT
AGTCCGTTATCAACTTGAAAAAGTGGCACCGAGTCGGTGCTTTTTTTCTAGACCCAGCTTTCTTGTACAA
AGTTGGCATTAAAGGGCGAATTCCAGCACACTGGCGGCCGTTACTAGTGGATCCGAGCTCGGTACCAAGC
TTGATGCATAGCTTGAGTATTCTATAGTGTCACCTAAATAGCTTGGCGTAATCATGGTCATAGCTGTTTC
CTGTGTGAAATTGTTATCCGCTCACAATTCCACACAACATACGAGCCGGAAGCATAAAGTGTAAAGCCTG
GGGTGCCTAATGAGTGAGCTAACTCACATTAATTGCGTTGCGCTCACTGCCCGCTTTCCAGTCGGGAAAC
CTGTCGTGCCAGCTGCATTAATGAATCGGCCAACGCGCGGGGAGAGGCGGTTTGCGTATTGGGCGCTCTT
CCGCTTCCTCGCTCACTGACTCGCTGCGCTCGGTCGTTCGGCTGCGGCGAGCGGTATCAGCTCACTCAAA
GGCGGTAATACGGTTATCCACAGAATCAGGGGATAACGC
